>Addgene plasmid #35482 | pCMV-STAT6-IRES-Neo | depositor full sequence | sequence record 43389 | Predicted full-length sequence
G
[124 nt withheld, positions 2-125]
C
[91 nt withheld, positions 127-217]
A
[49 nt withheld, positions 219-267]
CCTTTGACGTTGGAGTCCACGTTCTTT
[37 nt withheld, positions 295-331]
ACCCTATCTCGGTCTATTCTTTTGATTTATAAGGGATTTTGCCGATTTCGGCCTATTGGTTAAAAAATGA
GCTGATTTAACAAAAATTTAACGCGAATTTTAACAAAATATTAACGTTTACAATTTCAGGTGGCACTTTT
CGGGGAAATGTGCGCGGAACCCCTATTTGTTTATTTTTCTAAATACATTCAAATATGTATCCGCTCATGC
CAGGTCTTGGACTGGTGAGAACGGCTTGCTCGGCAGCTTCGATGTGTGCTGGAGGGAGAATAAAGGTCTA
AGATGTGCGATAGAGGGAAGTCGCATTGAATTATGTGCTGTGTAGGGATCGCTGGTATCAAATATGTGTG
CCCACCCCTGGCATGAGACAATAACCCTGATAAATGCTTCAATAATATTGAAAAAGGAAGAGTATGAGTA
TTCAACATTTCCGTGTCGCCCTTATTCCCTTTTTTGCGGCATTTTGCCTTCCTGTTTTTGCTCACCCAGA
AACGCTGGTGAAAGTAAAAGATGCTGAAGATCAGTTGGGTGCACGAGTGGGTTACATCGAACTGGATCTC
AACAGCGGTAAGATCCTTGAGAGTTTTCGCCCCGAAGAACGTTTTCCAATGATGAGCACTTTTAAAGTTC
TGCTATGTGGCGCGGTATTATCCCGTATTGACGCCGGGCAAGAGCAACTCGGTCGCCGCATACACTATTC
TCAGAATGACTTGGTTGAGTACTCACCAGTCACAGAAAAGCATCTTACGGATGGCATGACAGTAAGAGAA
TTATGCAGTGCTGCCATAACCATGAGTGATAACACTGCGGCCAACTTACTTCTGACAACGATCGGAGGAC
CGAAGGAGCTAACCGCTTTTTTGCACAACATGGGGGATCATGTAACTCGCCTTGATCGTTGGGAACCGGA
GCTGAATGAAGCCATACCAAACGACGAGCGTGACACCACGATGCCTGTAGCAATGGCAACAACGTTGCGC
AAACTATTAACTGGCGAACTACTTACTCTAGCTTCCCGGCAACAATTAATAGACTGGATGGAGGCGGATA
AAGTTGCAGGACCACTTCTGCGCTCGGCCCTTCCGGCTGGCTGGTTTATTGCTGATAAATCTGGAGCCGG
TGAGCGTGGGTCTCGCGGTATCATTGCAGCACTGGGGCCAGATGGTAAGCCCTCCCGTATCGTAGTTATC
TACACGACGGGGAGTCAGGCAACTATGGATGAACGAAATAGACAGATCGCTGAGATAGGTGCCTCACTGA
TTAAGCATTGGTAACTGTCAGACCAAGTTTACTCATATATACTTTAGATTGATTTAAAACTTCATTTTTA
ATTTAAAAGGATCTAGGTGAAGATCCTTTTTGATAATCTCATGCCATAACTTCGTATAATGTATGCTATA
CGAAGTTATGGCATGACCAAAATCCCTTAACGTGAGTTTTCGTTCCACTGAGCGTCAGACCCCGTAGAAA
AGATCAAAGGATCTTCTTGAGATCCTTTTTTTCTGCGCGTAATCTGCTGCTTGCAAACAAAAAAACCACC
GCTACCAGCGGTGGTTTGTTTGCCGGATCAAGAGCTACCAACTCTTTTTCCGAAGGTAACTGGCTTCAGC
AGAGCGCAGATACCAAATACTGTCCTTCTAGTGTAGCCGTAGTTAGGCCACCACTTCAAGAACTCTGTAG
CACCGCCTACATACCTCGCTCTGCTAATCCTGTTACCAGTGGCTGCTGCCAGTGGCGATAAGTCGTGTCT
TACCGGGTTGGACTCAAGACGATAGTTACCGGATAAGGCGCAGCGGTCGGGCTGAACGGGGGGTTCGTGC
ACACAGCCCAGCTTGGAGCGAACGACCTACACCGAACTGAGATACCTACAGCGTGAGCATTGAGAAAGCG
CCACGCTTCCCGAAGGGAGAAAGGCGGACAGGTATCCGGTAAGCGGCAGGGTCGGAACAGGAGAGCGCAC
GAGGGAGCTTCCAGGGGGAAACGCCTGGTATCTTTATAGTCCTGTCGGGTTTCGCCACCTCTGACTTGAG
CGTCGATTTTTGTGATGCTCGTCAGGGGGGCGGAGCCTATGGAAAAACGCCAGCAACGCGGCCTTTTTAC
GGTTCCTGGCCTTTTGCTGGCCTTTTGCTCACATGTTCTTTCCTGCGTTATCCCCTGATTCTGTGGATAA
CCGTATTACCGCCTTTGAGTGAGCTGATACCGCTCGCCGCAGCCGAACGACCGAGCGCAGCGAGTCAGTG
AGCGAGGAAGCGGAAGAGCGCCCAATACGCAAACCGCCTCTCCCCGCGCGTTGGCCGATTCATTAATGCA
GAGCTTGCAATTCGCGCGTTTTTCAATATTATTGAAGCATTTATCAGGGTTATTGTCTCATGAGCGGATA
CATATTTGAATGTATTTAGAAAAATAAACAAATAGGGGTTCCGCGCACATTTCCCCGAAAAGTGCCACCT
GACGTCTAAGAAACCATTATTATCATGACATTAACCTATAAAAATAGGCGTAGTACGAGGCCCTTTCACT
CATTAGATGCATGTCGTTACATAACTTACGGTAAATGGCCCGCCTGGCTGACCGCCCAACGACCCCCGCC
CATTGACGTCAATAATGACGTATGTTCCCATAGTAACGCCAATAGGGACTTTCCATTGACGTCAATGGGT
GGAGTATTTACGGTAAACTGCCCACTTGGCAGTACATCAAGTGTATCATATGCCAAGTACGCCCCCTATT
GACGTCAATGACGGTAAATGGCCCGCCTGGCATTATGCCCAGTACATGACCTTATGGGACTTTCCTACTT
GGCAGTACATCTACGTATTAGTCATCGCTATTACCATGGTGATGCGGTTTTGGCAGTACATCAATGGGCG
TGGATAGCGGTTTGACTCACGGGGATTTCCAAGTCTCCACCCCATTGACGTCAATGGGAGTTTGTTTTGG
CACCAAAATCAACGGGACTTTCCAAAATGTCGTAACAACTCCGCCCCATTGACGCAAATGGGCGGTAGGC
GTGTACGGTGGGAGGTCTATATAAGCAGAGCTCGTTTAGTGAACCGTCAGATCGCCTGGAGACGCCATCC
ACGCTGTTTTGACCTCCATAGAAGACACCGGGACCGATCCAGCCTCCGGACTCTAGCCTAGGCCGCGGAG
CGGATAACAATTTCACACAGGAAACAGCTATGACCATTAGGCCTATTTAGGTGACACTATAGAACAAGTT
TGTACAAAAAAGCAGGCTGGTACCGGTCCGGAATTCCCGGGATATCGTCGACCCACGCGTCCGCTTGAAC
TCGCTGGACAGAGCTACAGACCTATGGGGCCTGGAAGTGCCCGCTGAGAAAGGGAGAAGACAGCAGAGGG
GTTGCCGAGGCAACCTCCAAGTCCCAGATCATGTCTCTGTGGGGTCTGGTCTCCAAGATGCCCCCAGAAA
AAGTGCAGCGGCTCTATGTCGACTTTCCCCAACACCTGCGGCATCTTCTGGGTGACTGGCTGGAGAGCCA
GCCCTGGGAGTTCCTGGTCGGCTCCGACGCCTTCTGCTGCAACTTGGCTAGTGCCCTACTTTCAGACACT
GTCCAGCACCTTCAGGCCTCGGTGGGAGAGCAGGGGGAGGGGAGCACCATCTTGCAACACATCAGCACCC
TTGAGAGCATATATCAGAGGGACCCCCTGAAGCTGGTGGCCACTTTCAGACAAATACTTCAAGGAGAGAA
AAAAGCTGTTATGGAACAGTTCCGCCACTTGCCAATGCCTTTCCACTGGAAGCAGGAAGAACTCAAGTTT
AAGACAGGCTTGCGGAGGCTGCAGCACCGAGTAGGGGAGATCCACCTTCTCCGAGAAGCCCTGCAGAAGG
GGGCTGAGGCTGGCCAAGTGTCTCTGCACAGCTTGATAGAAACTCCTGCTAATGGGACTGGGCCAAGTGA
GGCCCTGGCCATGCTACTGCAGGAGACCACTGGAGAGCTAGAGGCAGCCAAAGCCCTAGTGCTGAAGAGG
ATCCAGATTTGGAAACGGCAGCAGCAGCTGGCAGGGAATGGCGCACCGTTTGAGGAGAGCCTGGCCCCAC
TCCAGGAGAGGTGTGAAAGCCTGGTGGACATTTATTCCCAGCTACAGCAGGAGGTAGGGGCGGCTGGTGG
GGAGCTTGAGCCCAAGACCCGGGCATCGCTGACTGGCCGGCTGGATGAAGTCCTGAGAACCCTCGTCACC
AGTTGCTTCCTGGTGGAGAAGCAGCCCCCCCAGGTACTGAAGACTCAGACCAAGTTCCAGGCTGGAGTTC
GATTCCTGTTGGGCTTGAGGTTCCTGGGGGCCCCAGCCAAGCCTCCGCTGGTCAGGGCCGACATGGTGAC
AGAGAAGCAGGCGCGGGAGCTGAGTGTGCCTCAGGGTCCTGGGGCTGGAGCAGAAAGCACTGGAGAAATC
ATCAACAACACTGTGCCCTTGGAGAACAGCATTCCTGGGAACTGCTGCTCTGCCCTGTTCAAGAACCTGC
TTCTCAAGAAGATCAAGCGGTGTGAGCGGAAGGGCACTGAGTCTGTCACAGAGGAGAAGTGCGCTGTGCT
CTTCTCTGCCAGCTTCACACTTGGCCCCGGCAAACTCCCCATCCAGCTCCAGGCCCTGTCTCTGCCCCTG
GTGGTCATCGTCCATGGCAACCAAGACAACAATGCCAAAGCCACTATCCTGTGGGACAATGCCTTCTCTG
AGATGGACCGCGTGCCCTTTGTGGTGGCTGAGCGGGTGCCCTGGGAGAAGATGTGTGAAACTCTGAACCT
GAAGTTCATGGCTGAGGTGGGGACCAACCGGGGGCTGCTCCCAGAGCACTTCCTCTTCCTGGCCCAGAAG
ATCTTCAATGACAACAGCCTCAGTATGGAGGCCTTCCAGCACCGTTCTGTGTCCTGGTCGCAGTTCAACA
AGGAGATCCTGCTGGGCCGTGGCTTCACCTTTTGGCAGTGGTTTGATGGTGTCCTGGACCTCACCAAACG
CTGTCTCCGGAGCTACTGGTCTGACCGGCTGATCATTGGCTTCATCAGCAAACAGTACGTTACTAGCCTT
CTTCTCAATGAGCCCGACGGAACCTTTCTCCTCCGCTTCAGCGACTCAGAGATTGGGGGCATCACCATTG
CCCATGTCATCCGGGGCCAGGATGGCTCTCCACAGATAGAGAACATCCAGCCATTCTCTGCCAAAGACCT
GTCCATTCGCTCACTGGGGGACCGAATCCGGGATCTTGCTCAGCTCAAAAATCTCTATCCCAAGAAGCCC
AAGGATGAGGCTTTCCGGAGCCACTACAAGCCTGAACAGATGGGTAAGGATGGCAGGGGTTATGTCCCAG
CTACCATCAAGATGACCGTGGAAAGGGACCAACCACTTCCTACCCCAGAGCTCCAGATGCCTACCATGGT
GCCTTCTTATGACCTTGGAATGGCCCCTGATTCCTCCATGAGCATGCAGCTTGGCCCAGATATGGTGCCC
CAGGTGTACCCACCACACTCTCACTCCATCCCCCCGTATCAAGGCCTCTCCCCAGAAGAATCAGTCAACG
TGTTGTCAGCCTTCCAGGAGCCTCACCTGCAGATGCCCCCCAGCCTGGGCCAGATGAGCCTGCCCTTTGA
CCAGCCTCACCCCCAGGGCCTGCTGCCGTGCCAGCCTCAGGAGCATGCTGTGTCCAGCCCTGACCCCCTG
CTCTGCTCAGATGTGACCATGGTGGAAGACAGCTGCCTGAGCCAGCCAGTGACAGCGTTTCCTCAGGGCA
CTTGGATTGGTGAAGACATATTCCCTCCTCTGCTGCCTCCCACTGAACAGGACCTCACTAAGCTTCTCCT
GGAGGGGCAAGGGGAGTCGGGGGGAGGGTCCTTGGGGGCACAGCCCCTCCTGCAGCCCTCCCACTATGGG
CAATCTGGGATCTCAATGTCCCACATGGACCTAAGGGCCAACCCCAGTTGGTGATCCCAGCTGGAGGGAG
AACCCAAAGAGACAGCTCTTCTACTACCCCCACAGACCTGCTCTGGACACTTGCTCATGCCCTGCCAAGC
AGCAGATGGGGAGGGTGCCCTCCTATCCCCACCTACTCCTGGGTCAGGAGGAAAAGACTAACAGGAGAAT
GCACAGTGGGTGGAGCCAATCCACTCCTTCCTTTCTATCATTCCCCTGCCCACCTCCTTCCAGCACTGAC
TGGAAGGGAAGTTCAGGCTCTGAGACACGCCCCAACATGCCTGCACCTGCAGCGCGCACACGCACGCACA
CACACATACAGAGCTCTCTGAGGGTGATGGGGCTGAGCAGGAGGGGGGCTGGGTAAGAGCACAGGTTAGG
GCATGGAAGGCTTCTCCGCCCATTCTGACCCAGGGCCTAGGACGGATAGGCAGGAACATACAGACACATT
TACACTAGAGGCCAGGGATAGAGGATATTGGGTCTCAGCCCTAGGGGAATGGGAAGCAGCTCAAGGGACC
CTGGGTGGGAGCATAGGAGGAGTCTGGACATGTGGTTACTAGTACAGGTTTTGCCCTGATTAAAAAATCT
CCCAAAGCCCCAAATTCCTGTTAGCCAGGTGGAGGCTTCTGATACGTGTATGAGACTATGCAAAAGTACA
AGGGCTGAGATTCTTCGTGTATAGCTGTGTGAACGTGTATGTACCTAGGATATGTTAAATATATAGCTGG
CACCTTAGTTGCATGACCACATAGAACATGTGTCTATCTGCTTTTGCCTACGTGACAACACAAATTTGGG
AGGGTGAGACACTGCACAGAAGACAGCAGCAAGTGTGCTGGCCTCTCTGACATATGCTAACCCCCAAATA
CTCTGAATTTGGAGTCTGACTGTGCCCAAGTGGGTCCAAGTGGCTGTGACATCTACGTATGGCTCCACAC
CTCCAATGCTGCCTGGGAGCCAGGGTGAGAGTCTGGGTCCAGGCCTGGCCATGTGGCCCTCCAGTGTATG
AGAGGGCCCTGCCTGCTGCATCTTTTCTGTTGCCCCATCCACCGCCAGCTTCCCTTCACTCCCCTATCCC
ATTCTCCCTCTCAAGGCAGGGGTCATAGATCCTAAGCCATAAAATAAATTTTATTCCAAAATAACAAAAT
AAATAATCTACTGTACACAAAAAAAAAAAAAAAAAAAAAAAAAAAAAAAAAGGGGCGGCCGCATAGATAA
CTGATCCAGTGTGCTGGAATTAATTCGCTGTCTGCGAGGGCCAGCTGTTGGGGTGAGTACTCCCTCTCAA
AAGCGGGCATGACTTCTGCGCTAAGATTGTCAGTTTCCAAAAACGAGGAGGATTTGATATTCACCTGGCC
CGCGGTGATGCCTTTGAGGGTGGCCGCGTCCATCTGGTCAGAAAAGACAATCTTTTTGTTGTCAAGCTTG
AGGTGTGGCAGGCTTGAGATCTGGCCATACACTTGAGTGACAATGACATCCACTTTGCCTTTCTCTCCAC
AGGTGTCCACTCCCAGGTCCAACTGCAGGTCGAGCATGCATCTAGGGCGGCCAATTCCGCCCCTCTCCCT
CCCCCCCCCCTAACGTTACTGGCCGAAGCCGCTTGGAATAAGGCCGGTGTGCGTTTGTCTATATGTGATT
TTCCACCATATTGCCGTCTTTTGGCAATGTGAGGGCCCGGAAACCTGGCCCTGTCTTCTTGACGAGCATT
CCTAGGGGTCTTTCCCCTCTCGCCAAAGGAATGCAAGGTCTGTTGAATGTCGTGAAGGAAGCAGTTCCTC
TGGAAGCTTCTTGAAGACAAACAACGTCTGTAGCGACCCTTTGCAGGCAGCGGAACCCCCCACCTGGCGA
CAGGTGCCTCTGCGGCCAAAAGCCACGTGTATAAGATACACCTGCAAAGGCGGCACAACCCCAGTGCCAC
GTTGTGAGTTGGATAGTTGTGGAAAGAGTCAAATGGCTCTCCTCAAGCGTATTCAACAAGGGGCTGAAGG
ATGCCCAGAAGGTACCCCATTGTATGGGATCTGATCTGGGGCCTCGGTGCACATGCTTTACATGTGTTTA
GTCGAGGTTAAAAAAACGTCTAGGCCCCCCGAACCACGGGGACGTGGTTTTCCTTTGAAAAACACGATGA
TAAGCTTGCCACAACCCGGGATAATTCCTGCAGCCAATATGGGATCGGCCATTGAACAAGATGGATTGCA
CGCAGGTTCTCCGGCCGCTTGGGTGGAGAGGCTATTCGGCTATGACTGGGCACAACAGACAATCGGCTGC
TCTGATGCCGCCGTGTTCCGGCTGTCAGCGCAGGGGCGCCCGGTTCTTTTTGTCAAGACCGACCTGTCCG
GTGCCCTGAATGAACTGCAGGACGAGGCAGCGCGGCTATCGTGGCTGGCCACGACGGGCGTTCCTTGCGC
AGCTGTGCTCGACGTTGTCACTGAAGCGGGAAGGGACTGGCTGCTATTGGGCGAAGTGCCGGGGCAGGAT
CTCCTGTCATCTCACCTTGCTCCTGCCGAGAAAGTATCCATCATGGCTGATGCAATGCGGCGGCTGCATA
CGCTTGATCCGGCTACCTGCCCATTCGACCACCAAGCGAAACATCGCATCGAGCGAGCACGTACTCGGAT
GGAAGCCGGTCTTGTCGATCAGGATGATCTGGACGAAGAGCATCAGGGGCTCGCGCCAGCCGAACTGTTC
GCCAGGCTCAAGGCGCGCATGCCCGACGGCGATGATCTCGTCGTGACCCATGGCGATGCCTGCTTGCCGA
ATATCATGGTGGAAAATGGCCGCTTTTCTGGATTCATCGACTGTGGCCGGCTGGGTGTGGCGGACCGCTA
TCAGGACATAGCGTTGGCTACCCGTGATATTGCTGAAGAGCTTGGCGGCGAATGGGCTGACCGCTTCCTC
GTGCTTTACGGTATCGCCGCTCCCGATTCGCAGCGCATCGCCTTCTATCGCCTTCTTGACGAGTTCTTCT
GAGGGGATCAATTCTCTAGAGTATCCCTCGAGGGGCCCAAGCTTACGCGTACCCAGCTTTCTTGTACAAA
GTGGTCCCTATAGTGAGTCGTATTATAAGCTAGGCACTGGCCGTCGTTTTACAACGTCGTGACTGGGAAA
ACTGCTAGCTTGGGATCTTTGTGAAGGAACCTTACTTCTGTGGTGTGACATAATTGGACAAACTACCTAC
AGAGATTTAAAGCTCTAAGGTAAATATAAAATTTTTAAGTGTATAATGTGTTAAACTAGCTGCATATGCT
TGCTGCTTGAGAGTTTTGCTTACTGAGTATGATTTATGAAAATATTATACACAGGAGCTAGTGATTCTAA
TTGTTTGTGTATTTTAGATTCACAGTCCCAAGGCTCATTTCAGGCCCCTCAGTCCTCACAGTCTGTTCAT
GATCATAATCAGCCATACCACATTTGTAGAGGTTTTACTTGCTTTAAAAAACCTCCCACACCTCCCCCTG
AACCTGAAACATAAAATGAATGCAATTGTTGTTGTTAACTTGTTTATTGCAGCTTATAATGGTTACAAAT
AAAGCAATAGCATCACAAATTTCACAAATAAAGCATTTTTTTCACTGCATTCTAGTTGTGGTTTGTCCAA
ACTCATCAATGTATCTTATCATGTCTGGATCGATCCTGCATTAATGAATCGGCCAACGCGCGGGGAGAGG
CGGTTTGCGTATTGGCTGGCGTAATAGCGAAGAGGCCCGCACCGATCGCCCTTCCCAACAGTTGCGCAGC
CTGAATGGCGAATGG
Features (pLannotate 1.2.2; 25 found; start..end, strand, type, name):
      2..457     +  rep_origin     f1 ori (sequence partly withheld): f1 bacteriophage origin of replication; arrow indicates direction of (+) strand synthesis
    484..540     +  promoter       AmpR promoter (fragment): bla
    693..744     +  promoter       AmpR promoter (fragment): bla
    745..1605    +  CDS            AmpR: β-lactamase; bla; confers resistance to ampicillin, carbenicillin, and related antibiotics
   1707..1740    -  protein_bind   loxP: Cre-mediated recombination occurs in the 8-bp core sequence (GCATACAT). Cre recombinase
   1818..2406    +  rep_origin     ori: high-copy-number ColE1/pMB1/pBR322/pUC origin of replication
   2589..2642    +  CDS            lacI (fragment): lac repressor; lacI; The lac repressor binds to the lac operator to inhibit transcription in E. coli. This inhibition can be relieved by adding lactose or isopropyl-β-D-thiogalactopyranoside (IPTG).
   2660..2756    -  promoter       AmpR promoter (fragment): bla
   2866..3169    +  enhancer       CMV enhancer: human cytomegalovirus immediate early enhancer
   3170..3373    +  promoter       CMV promoter: human cytomegalovirus (CMV) immediate early promoter
   3526..3544    +  promoter       SP6 promoter: promoter for bacteriophage SP6 RNA polymerase
   3545..3569    +  protein_bind   attB1: mutant version of attB; recombination site for the Gateway® BP reaction BP Clonase™
   3722..6262    +  CDS            STAT6: STAT6_HUMAN - Experimental evidence at protein level: Swiss-Prot protein existence level 1. Carries out a dual function: signal transduction and activation of transcription. Involved in IL4/interleukin-4- and IL3/interleukin-3-mediated signaling. From Homo sapiens (Human).
   7524..7753    +  intron         chimeric intron: chimera between introns from adenovirus and immunoglobulin heavy chain genes
   7922..8384    +  misc_feature   IRES: internal ribosome entry site (IRES) of the encephalomyocarditis virus (EMCV)
   8420..9223    +  CDS            NeoR/KanR: aminoglycoside phosphotransferase from Tn5; aph(3')-II (or nptII); confers resistance to neomycin, kanamycin, and G418 (Geneticin®)
   9272..9296    -  protein_bind   attB2: mutant version of attB; recombination site for the Gateway® BP reaction BP Clonase™
   9298..9316    -  promoter       T7 promoter: promoter for bacteriophage T7 RNA polymerase
   9326..9363    +  CDS            lacZα (fragment): LacZα fragment of β-galactosidase; lacZ fragment
   9375..9489    +  intron         large T intron (fragment): SV40 (simian virus 40) large T antigen intron
   9563..9588    +  intron         small t intron (fragment): SV40 (simian virus 40) small t antigen intron
   9588..9725    +  CDS            large T antigen (fragment): large T antigen from SV40 (simian virus 40)
   9748..9882    +  polyA_signal   SV40 poly(A) signal: SV40 polyadenylation signal
   9887..9936    -  CDS            lacI (fragment): lac repressor; lacI; The lac repressor binds to the lac operator to inhibit transcription in E. coli. This inhibition can be relieved by adding lactose or isopropyl-β-D-thiogalactopyranoside (IPTG).
   9936..10003   +  CDS            lacZα (fragment): LacZα fragment of β-galactosidase; lacZ fragment
