[The description below was written by a language model from this plasmid's Addgene catalogue record and pLannotate feature annotations shown in this document.]
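Description:
pCMV-STAT6-IRES-Neo is a mammalian expression plasmid built on the pCMV-SPORT6 backbone for constitutive expression of full-length human STAT6 (signal transducer and activator of transcription 6), the transcription factor that mediates interleukin-4 signalling. It is propagated in E. coli through a high-copy ColE1/pUC-type origin with ampicillin selection (β-lactamase), and it also carries an f1 origin for single-stranded DNA production. The predicted full-length sequence is about 10 kb. Remnants of the cDNA-library backbone remain. These include SP6 and T7 phage promoters and Gateway attB1 and attB2 sites on either side of the expression region, a loxP site near the bacterial origin, and short lacI and lacZα fragments.

The STAT6 cDNA came from an IMAGE/MGC clone and sits between SalI and NotI sites downstream of the human CMV immediate-early enhancer and promoter. No epitope tag is recorded or annotated. To make the construct, the NotI–XbaI fragment of the parental pCMV-Stat6 clone was replaced with the corresponding fragment from an existing IRES-neo vector. This placed a chimeric intron, an encephalomyocarditis virus IRES and the Tn5 neomycin phosphotransferase gene downstream of STAT6. About 1.2 kb between the STAT6 coding sequence and the intron is unannotated, and may be cDNA 3′ untranslated sequence. Transcription ends at an SV40 polyadenylation signal.

STAT6 and NeoR are therefore encoded on a single bicistronic CMV-driven transcript, with NeoR translated from the IRES. Because of this linkage, G418 selection enriches for cells that also express STAT6. The design suits stable mammalian cell lines overexpressing STAT6 as well as transient transfection, although the record does not state a specific application.
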