Addgene plasmid #35482: pCMV-STAT6-IRES-Neo
Depositing lab: Axel Nohturfft. Depositing organization: City, University of London.
Backbone
  Vector backbone: pCMV-SPORT6
  Backbone manufacturer: Invitrogen
  Backbone size w/o insert (bp): 4000
  Modifications to backbone: Vector also contains an IRES-Neo insert
  Vector type: Mammalian Expression
  Selectable markers: Neomycin (select with G418)
Growth in bacteria
  Bacterial resistance: Ampicillin, 100 μg/mL
  Growth temperature: 37°C
  Growth strain: DH5alpha
  Copy number: Unknown
Gene/Insert
  Gene/Insert name: STAT6 (alt name: Signal transducer and activator of transcription 6)
  Species: H. sapiens (human)
  Insert size (bp): 2544
  GenBank ID: BC075852.1
  Entrez Gene: STAT6 (a.k.a. D12S1644, HIES6, IL-4-STAT, STAT6B, STAT6C)
  Promoter: CMV
  Cloning method: Restriction Enzyme; 5′ cloning site SalI (not destroyed); 3′ cloning site NotI (not destroyed)
  Sequencing primers: 5′ CMV-forward
Resource information
  A portion of this plasmid was derived from a plasmid made by: The precursor to this plasmid was an IMAGE clone that was purchased from Source Bioscience, UK.
Terms and licenses: Academic/Nonprofit Terms; Industry Terms: Not Available to Industry
Depositor comments: To generate pCMV-STAT6-IRES-Neo, the NotI-XbaI fragment of pCMV-Stat6 (IMAGE clone info: clone="MGC:90177 IMAGE:5530399") was replaced with that of pCMV-Fcgamma-RIIa-IRES-neo (Addgene plasmid ID 14948). Lab ID for pCMV-STAT6-IRES-Neo: pANG194.
How to cite: pCMV-STAT6-IRES-Neo was a gift from Axel Nohturfft (Addgene plasmid # 35482 ; http://n2t.net/addgene:35482 ; RRID:Addgene_35482)
