>Addgene plasmid #35482 | pCMV-STAT6-IRES-Neo | addgene partial sequence | sequence record 45199 | LNCX 5'-AGCTCGTTTAGTGAACCGTCAGATC-3'
CCATAGAAGACACCGGGACCGATCCAGCCTCCGGACTCTAGCCTAGGCCGCGGGACGGATAACAATTTCA
CACAGGAAACAGCTATGACCATTAGGCCTATTTAGGTGACACTATAGAACAAGTTTGTACAAAAAAGCAG
GCTGGTACCGGTCCGGAATTCCCGGGATATCGTCGACCCACGCGTCCGCTTGAACTCGCTGGACAGAGCT
ACAGACCTATGGGGCCTGGAAGTGCCCGCTGAGAAAGGGAGAAGACAGCAGAGGGGTTGCCGAGGCAACC
TCCAAGTCCCAGATCATGTCTCTGTGGGGTCTGGTCTCCAAGATGCCCCCAGAAAAAGTGCAGCGGCTCT
ATGTCGACTTTCCCCAACACCTGCGGCATCTTCTGGGTGACTGGCTGGAGAGCCAGCCCTGGGAGTTCCT
GGTCGGCTCCGACGCCTTCTGCTGCAACTTGGCTAGTGCCCTACTTTCA
