>Addgene plasmid #35482 | pCMV-STAT6-IRES-Neo | addgene partial sequence | sequence record 46354 | SP6 5'-ATTTAGGTGACACTATAG-3'
TCCGGAATTCCCGGGATATCGTCGACCCACGCGTCCGCTTGAACTCGCTGGACAGAGCTACAGACCTATG
GGGCCTGGAAGTGCCCGCTGAGAAAGGGAGAAGACAGCAGAGGGGTTGCCGAGGCAACCTCCAAGTCCCA
GATCATGTCTCTGTGGGGTCTGGTCTCCAAGATGCCCCCAGAAAAAGTGCAGCGGCTCTATGTCGACTTT
CCCCAACACCTGCGGCATCTTCTGGGTGACTGGCTGGAGAGCCAGCCCTGGGAGTTCCTGGTCGGCTCCG
ACGCCTTCTGCTGCAACTTGGCTAGTGCCCTACTTTCAGACACTGTCCAGCACCTTCAGGCCTCGGTGGG
AGAGCAGGGGGAGGGGAGCACCATCTTGCAACACATCAGCACCCTTGAGAGCATATATCAGAGGGACCCC
CTGAAGCTGGTGGCCACTTTCAGACAAATACTTCAAGGAGAGAAAAAAGCTGTTATGGAACAGTTCCGCC
ACTTGCCAATGCCTTTCCACTGGAAGCAGGAAGAACTCAAGTTTAAGACAGGCTTGCGGAGGCTGCAGCA
CCGAGTAGGGGAGATCCACCTTCTCCGAGAAGCCCTGCAGAAGGGGGCTGAGGCTGGCCAAGTGTCTCTG
CACAGCTTGATAGAAACTCCTGCTAATGGGACTGGGCCAAGTGAGGCCCTGGCCATGCTACTGCAGGAGA
CCACTGGAGAGCTAGAGGCAGCCAAAGCCCTAGTGCTGAAGAGGATCCAGATTTGGAAACGGCAGCAGCA
GCTGGCAGGGAATGGCGCACCGTTTGAGGAGAGCCTGGCCCCACTCCAGGAGAGGTGTGAAAGCCTGGTG
GACATTTATTCCCAGCTACAGCAGGAGGTAGGGGCGGCTGGTGGGGA
